>Addgene plasmid #233538 | JDW 1043 (pLenti6.2_CMV_V5_LEF1_P2A_H2A_mCherry) | addgene full sequence | sequence record 466068 | Addgene NGS Result
CATCCAGGTCGTGTGATTCCAAATCTGTTCCAGAGATTTATTACTCCAACTAGCATTCCAAGGCACAGCA
GTGGTGCAAATGAGTTTTCCAGAGCAACCCCAAATCCCCAGGAGCTGTTGATCCTTTAGGTATCTTTCCA
CAGCCAGGATTCTTGCCTGGAGCTGCTTGATGCCCCAGACTGTGAGTTGCAACAGATGCTGTTGCGCCTC
AATAGCCCTCAGCAAATTGTTCTGCTGCTGCACTATACCAGACAATAATTGTCTGGCCTGTACCGTCAGC
GTCATTGACGCTGCGCCCATAGTGCTTCCTGCTGCTCCCAAGAACCCAAGGAACAAAGCTCCTATTCCCA
CTGCTCTTTTTTCTCTCTGCACCACTCTTCTCTTTGCCTTGGTGGGTGCTACTCCTAATGGTTCAATTTT
TACTACTTTATATTTATATAATTCACTTCTCCAATTGTCCCTCATATCTCCTCCTCCAGGTCTGAAGATC
AGCGGCCGCTTGCTGTGCGGTGGTCTTACTTTTGTTTTGCTCTTCCTCTATCTTGTCTAAAGCTTCCTTG
GTGTCTTTTATCTCTATCCTTTGATGCACACAATAGAGGGTTGCTACTGTATTATATAATGATCTAAGTT
CTTCTGATCCTGTCTGAAGGGATGGTTGTAGCTGTCCCAGTATTTGTCTACAGCCTTCTGATGTTTCTAA
CAGGCCAGGATTAACTGCGAATCGTTCTAGCTCCCTGCTTGCCCATACTATATGTTTTAATTTATATTTT
TTCTTTCCCCCTGGCCTTAACCGAATTTTTTCCCATCGCGATCTAATTCTCCCCCGCTTAATACTGACGC
TCTCGCACCCATCTCTCTCCTTCTAGCCTCCGCTAGTCAAAATTTTTGGCGTACTCACCAGTCGCCGCCC
CTCGCCTCTTGCCGTGCGCGCTTCAGCAAGCCGAGTCCTGCGTCGAGAGAGCTCCTCTGGTTTCCCTTTC
GCTTTCAAGTCCCTGTTCGGGCGCCACTGCTAGAGATTTTCCACACTGACTAAAAGGGTCTGAGGGATCT
CTAGTTACCAGAGTCACACAACAGACGGGCACACACTACTTGAAGCACTCAAGGCAAGCTTTATTGAGGC
TTAAGCAGTGGGTTCCCTAGTTAGCCAGAGAGCTCCCAGGCTCAGATCTGGTCTAACCAGAGAGACCCGT
TTATGTATCGAGCTAGGCACTTAAATACAATATCTCTGCAATGCGGCAATTCAGTGGTTCGTCCAATCCA
TGTCAGACCCGTCTGTTGCCTTCCTAATAAGGCACGATCGTACCACCTTACTTCCACCAATCGGCATGCA
CGGTGCTTTTTCTCTCCTTGTAAGGCATGTTGCTAACTCATCGTTACCATGTTGCAAGACTACAAGAGTA
TTGCATAAGACTACATTAAGCTTGCAGCTCCAGCTTTTGTTCCCTTTAGTGAGGGTTAATTGCGCGCTTG
GCGTAATCATGGTCATAGCTGTTTCCTGTGTGAAATTGTTATCCGCTCACAATTCCACACAACATACGAG
CCGGAAGCATAAAGTGTAAAGCCTGGGGTGCCTAATGAGTGAGCTAACTCACATTAATTGCGTTGCGCTC
ACTGCCCGCTTTCCAGTCGGGAAACCTGTCGTGCCAGCTGCATTAATGAATCGGCCAACGCGCGGGGAGA
GGCGGTTTGCGTATTGGGCGCTCTTCCGCTTCCTCGCTCACTGACTCGCTGCGCTCGGTCGTTCGGCTGC
GGCGAGCGGTATCAGCTCACTCAAAGGCGGTAATACGGTTATCCACAGAATCAGGGGATAACGCAGGAAA
GAACATGTGAGCAAAAGGCCAGCAAAAGGCCAGGAACCGTAAAAAGGCCGCGTTGCTGGCGTTTTTCCAT
AGGCTCCGCCCCCCTGACGAGCATCACAAAAATCGACGCTCAAGTCAGAGGTGGCGAAACCCGACAGGAC
TATAAAGATACCAGGCGTTTCCCCCTGGAAGCTCCCTCGTGCGCTCTCCTGTTCCGACCCTGCCGCTTAC
CGGATACCTGTCCGCCTTTCTCCCTTCGGGAAGCGTGGCGCTTTCTCATAGCTCACGCTGTAGGTATCTC
AGTTCGGTGTAGGTCGTTCGCTCCAAGCTGGGCTGTGTGCACGAACCCCCCGTTCAGCCCGACCGCTGCG
CCTTATCCGGTAACTATCGTCTTGAGTCCAACCCGGTAAGACACGACTTATCGCCACTGGCAGCAGCCAC
TGGTAACAGGATTAGCAGAGCGAGGTATGTAGGCGGTGCTACAGAGTTCTTGAAGTGGTGGCCTAACTAC
GGCTACACTAGAAGAACAGTATTTGGTATCTGCGCTCTGCTGAAGCCAGTTACCTTCGGAAAAAGAGTTG
GTAGCTCTTGATCCGGCAAACAAACCACCGCTGGTAGCGGTGGTTTTTTTGTTTGCAAGCAGCAGATTAC
GCGCAGAAAAAAAGGATCTCAAGAAGATCCTTTGATCTTTTCTACGGGGTCTGACGCTCAGTGGAACGAA
AACTCACGTTAAGGGATTTTGGTCATGAGATTATCAAAAAGGATCTTCACCTAGATCCTTTTAAATTAAA
AATGAAGTTTTAAATCAATCTAAAGTATATATGAGTAAACTTGGTCTGACAGTTACCAATGCTTAATCAG
TGAGGCACCTATCTCAGCGATCTGTCTATTTCGTTCATCCATAGTTGCCTGACTCCCCGTCGTGTAGATA
ACTACGATACGGGAGGGCTTACCATCTGGCCCCAGTGCTGCAATGATACCGCGAGACCCACGCTCACCGG
CTCCAGATTTATCAGCAATAAACCAGCCAGCCGGAAGGGCCGAGCGCAGAAGTGGTCCTGCAACTTTATC
CGCCTCCATCCAGTCTATTAATTGTTGCCGGGAAGCTAGAGTAAGTAGTTCGCCAGTTAATAGTTTGCGC
AACGTTGTTGCCATTGCTACAGGCATCGTGGTGTCACGCTCGTCGTTTGGTATGGCTTCATTCAGCTCCG
GTTCCCAACGATCAAGGCGAGTTACATGATCCCCCATGTTGTGCAAAAAAGCGGTTAGCTCCTTCGGTCC
TCCGATCGTTGTCAGAAGTAAGTTGGCCGCAGTGTTATCACTCATGGTTATGGCAGCACTGCATAATTCT
CTTACTGTCATGCCATCCGTAAGATGCTTTTCTGTGACTGGTGAGTACTCAACCAAGTCATTCTGAGAAT
AGTGTATGCGGCGACCGAGTTGCTCTTGCCCGGCGTCAATACGGGATAATACCGCGCCACATAGCAGAAC
TTTAAAAGTGCTCATCATTGGAAAACGTTCTTCGGGGCGAAAACTCTCAAGGATCTTACCGCTGTTGAGA
TCCAGTTCGATGTAACCCACTCGTGCACCCAACTGATCTTCAGCATCTTTTACTTTCACCAGCGTTTCTG
GGTGAGCAAAAACAGGAAGGCAAAATGCCGCAAAAAAGGGAATAAGGGCGACACGGAAATGTTGAATACT
CATACTCTTCCTTTTTCAATATTATTGAAGCATTTATCAGGGTTATTGTCTCATGAGCGGATACATATTT
GAATGTATTTAGAAAAATAAACAAATAGGGGTTCCGCGCACATTTCCCCGAAAAGTGCCACCTAAATTGT
AAGCGTTAATATTTTGTTAAAATTCGCGTTAAATTTTTGTTAAATCAGCTCATTTTTTAACCAATAGGCC
GAAATCGGCAAAATCCCTTATAAATCAAAAGAATAGACCGAGATAGGGT
[37 nt withheld, positions 3760-3796]
AAAGAACGTGGACTCCAACGTCAAAGG
[49 nt withheld, positions 3824-3872]
T
[91 nt withheld, positions 3874-3964]
G
[124 nt withheld, positions 3966-4089]
CCCATTCGCCATTCAGGCTGCGCAACTGTTGGGAAGGGCGATCGGTGCGGGCCTCTTCGCTATTACGCCA
GCTGGCGAAAGGGGGATGTGCTGCAAGGCGATTAAGTTGGGTAACGCCAGGGTTTTCCCAGTCACGACGT
TGTAAAACGACGGCCAGTGAGCGCGCGTAATACGACTCACTATAGGGCGAATTGGGTACGTCCCTAGGCC
TCCAAAAAAGCCTCCTCACTACTTCTGGAATAGCTCAGAGGCCGAGGCGGCCTCGGCCTCTGCATAAATA
AAAAAAATTAGTCAGCCATGGGGCGGAGAATGGGCGGAACTGGGCGGAGTTAGGGGCGGGATGGGCGGAG
TTAGGGGCGGGATAGCTAGAGCCAGACATGATAAGATACATTGATGAGTTTGGACAAACCACAACTAGAA
TGCAGTGAAAAAAATGCTTTATTTGTGAAATTTGTGATGCTATTGCTTTATTTGTAACCATTATAAGCTG
CAATAAACAAGTTCCTCTCACTCTCTGATATTCATTTCTTTGCAAGTTATAAATACTGAATAATAAGATG
ACATGAACTACTACTGCTAGAGATTTTCCACACTGACTAAAAGGGTCTGAGGGATCTCTAGTTACCAGAG
TCACACAACAGACGGGCACACACTACTTGAAGCACTCAAGGCAAGCTTTATTGAGGCTTAAGCAGTGGGT
TCCCTAGTTAGCCAGAGAGCTCCCAGGCTCAGATCTGGTCTAACCAGAGAGACCCAGTACAAGCAAAAAG
CAGATCTTGTCTTCGTTGGGAGTGAATTAGCCCTTCCAGTCCCCCCTTTTCTTTTAAAAAGTGGCTAAGA
TCTACAGCTGCCTTGTAAGTCATTGGTCTTAAAGGTACCGAGCTCGAATTGTGCTTAGCCCTCCCACACA
TAACCAGAGGGCAGCAATTCACGAATCCCAACTGCCGTCGGCTGTCCATCACTGTCCTTCACTATGGCTT
TGATCCCAGGATGCAGATCGAGAAGCACCTGTCGGCACCGTCCGCAGGGGCTCAAGATGCCCCTGTTCTC
ATTTCCGATCGCGACGATACAAGTCAGGTTGCCAGCTGCCGCAGCAGCAGCAGTGCCCAGCACCACGAGT
TCTGCACAAGGTCCCCCAGTAAAATGATATACATTGACACCAGTGAAGATGCGGCCGTCGCTAGAGAGAG
CTGCGCTGGCGACGCTGTAGTCTTCAGAGATGGGGATGCTGTTGATTGTAGCCGTTGCTCTTTCAATGAG
GGTGGATTCTTCTTGAGACAAAGGCTTGGCCATGGTTTAGTTCCTCACCTTGTCGTATTATACTATGCCG
ATATACTATGCCGATGATTAATTGTCAACACGTGTCTAGAGTCGAAAGGCCCGGAGATGAGGAAGAGGAG
AACAGCGCGGCAGACGTGCGCTTTTGAAGCGTGCAGAATGCCGGGCCTCCGGAGGACCTTCGGGCGCCCG
CCCCGCCCCTGAGCCCGCCCCTGAGCCCGCCCCCGGACCCACCCCTTCCCAGCCTCTGAGCCCAGAAAGC
GAAGGAGCAAAGCTGCTATTGGCCGCTGCCCCAAAGGCCTACCCGCTTCCATTGCTCAGCGGTGCTGTCC
ATCTGCACGAGACTAGTGAGACGTGCTACTTCCATTTGTCACGTCCTGCACGACGCGAGCTGCGGGGCGG
GGGGGAACTTCCTGACTAGGGGAGGAGTAGAAGGTGGCGCGAAGGGGCCACCAAAGAACGGAGCCGGTTG
GCGCCTACCGGTGGATGTGGAATGTGTGCGAGGCCAGAGGCCACTTGTGTAGCGCCAAGTGCCCAGCGGG
GCTGCTAAAGCGCATGCTCCAGACTGCCTTGGGAAAAGCGCCTCCCCTACCCGGTAGGTACCATCGTCAT
TACTAACCGGTACGCGTAGAATCGAGACCGAGGAGAGGGTTAGGGATAGGCTTACCTTCGAACCGCGGGC
CCTCTAGACTCGAGCGGCCGCCACTGTGCTGGATATCAACCACTTTGTACAAGAAAGCTGGGAGATCTCT
CGAGCTATCATTACTTGTACAGCTCGTCCATGCCGCCGGTGGAGTGGCGGCCCTCGGCGCGCTCGTACTG
TTCCACGATGGTGTAGTCCTCGTTGTGGGAGGTGATGTCCAGCTTGATGTTGACGTTGTAGGCGCCGGGC
AGCTGCACGGGCTTCTTGGCCTTGTAGGTGGTCTTGACCTCGGCGTCGTAGTGGCCGCCGTCCTTCAGCT
TCAGCCTCTGCTTGATCTCGCCCTTCAGGGCGCCGTCCTCGGGGTACATCCGCTCGGAGGAGGCCTCCCA
GCCCATGGTCTTCTTCTGCATTACGGGGCCGTCGGAGGGGAAGTTGGTGCCGCGCAGCTTCACCTTGTAG
ATGAACTCGCCGTCCTGCAGGGAGGAGTCCTGGGTCACGGTCACCACGCCGCCGTCCTCGAAGTTCATCA
CGCGCTCCCACTTGAAGCCCTCGGGGAAGGACAGCTTCAAGTAGTCGGGGATGTCGGCGGGGTGCTTCAC
GTAGGCCTTGGAGCCGTACATGAACTGAGGGGACAGGATGTCCCAGGCGAAGGGCAGGGGGCCGCCCTTG
GTCACCTTCAGCTTGGCGGTCTGGGTGCCCTCGTAGGGGCGGCCCTCGCCCTCGCCCTCGATCTCGAACT
CGTGGCCGTTCACGGAGCCCTCCATGTGCACCTTGAAGCGCATGAACTCCTTGATGATGGCCATGTTGTC
CTCCTCGCCCTTGCTCACCATCCCCCCTGCGGTTTTCTGCTGGCCCTTCTTACCAATCAGAGACTTGTGG
ATGTGAGGAATGACTCCTCCTCCAGCAATGGTGGCCTTGATAAGCGAGTCCAGCTCCTCGTCTCCGCGGA
TGGCCAGCTGTAAATGTCTGGGAGTGATTCGCTTCACCTTCAGATCCTTAGAAGCGTTTCCAGCCAACTC
CAGCACCTCAGCGGTGAGATACTCCAGGATAGCAGCACTGTAAACCGCAGCTGTAGCTCCGACACGGCCA
TGGCTGGTGGTTCGTGTCTTCAGGTGCCTGTGGATACGACCTACAGGGAACTGCAGACCAGCTCTCTGAG
ATCTGGAGACGGCTTTCGTCTTGGCTTTTCCACTGTCTTTACCTGCTTTTCCACCTGCCATCCTAGGTGG
CCCGGGATTCTCTTCGACATCCCCTGCTTGTTTCAACAGGGAGAAGTTAGTGGCTCCGGTACCGCAGATG
TAGGCAGCTGTCATTCTTGGACCTGTACCTGATGCAGATTCCTGTAGTTTCTCTCTCTTCCTCTTCTTTT
TCTTACCATAATTGTCTCTTGCAGACCAGCCTGGATAAAGCTGCATATGTAGCTGTCTTTCTTTCCGTGC
TAATTCATAATATTTAGCCTGCTCTTCACGGGAGAGGGCATGCCACCTTCTGCCAAGAATCTGGTTGATA
GCTGCACTTTCTTTTAGAGTACACTCAGCAACGACATTCGCTCTCATTTCTTTCATGTATAACATAAAAG
CATTCAGAGGCTTCTTAATGTGAGGTCTTTTTGGCTCCTGCTCCTTTCTCTGTTCATGCTGAGGCTTCAC
GTGCATTAGGTCACTGTCAGTGTGGGGATGTTCCTGTTTGACCTGAGGTGTTACAATAGCTGGATGAGGG
ATGCCAGTTGTGTGGGGACCAGGAGGACCGGGAATCATATGATGGGAAAACCTGGACATGGAAGTGTCGA
CTGACAGTGAGGATGGGTAGGGTTGCCTGAATCCACCCGTGATGGGATATACAGGCTGACCTTGCCAGCC
AAGAGGTGGGGTGATCTGTCCAACACCACCCGGAGACAAGGGATAAAAAGTAGGGATATCAGGAGCTGGA
GGATGTCTGGACATGCCTTGTTTGGAGTTGACATCTGATGGGATGTGTGACGGGTGTGATCCTGGAGAAA
AGTGCTCGTCACTGTAAGTGATGAGGGGGGTGAGAGGATGGACCGCATGGGATGGCTGCACCACGGGCAC
TTTATTTGATGTTCTCGGGATGGGTGGAGAAAGAGATCCATTTGACATGTATGGGTCGTTATTCATATTT
GGCATCATTATGTACCCGGAATAACTCGAGTAGGAGGGTCCCTTGTTGTAGAGGCCTCCATCTGGATGCT
TTCCGTCATCGGGGTGTTCTCTGGCCTTGTCGTGGTAGGGCTCCTGAGAGGTTTGTGCTTGTCTGGCCAC
CTCGTGTCCGTTGCTGGCCGGGATGATTTCAGACTCGTTCACCAAGGAAGACTTGATGTCAGCTAAATCG
CCTTCCTCTTCGGGATGACTGATCTCGGCGAAGATCTTTTCCTTCTGAGGATCGCCCTCGTCCTTGAAGG
GGATCATCTCGTCCGTGGCGCAGAGTTCCGGGTCCCCCCCGCCGCCGCCACCTCCTCCGGAGAGTTGGGG
CATACCACCAGCACCACCCGTAGAATCGAGACCGAGGAGAGGGTTAGGGATAGGCTTACCCATGGTGGCG
GATCCAGCCTGCTTTTTTGTACAAACTTGTTGATATCTGCAGAATTCCACCACACTGGACTAGTGGATCC
TCTAGAGTCGGTGTCTTCTATGGAGGTCAAAACAGCGTGGATGGCGTCTCCAGGCGATCTGACGGTTCAC
TAAACGAGCTCTGCTTATATAGACCTCCCACCGTACACGCCTACCGCCCATTTGCGTCAATGGGGCGGAG
TTGTTACGACATTTTGGAAAGTCCCGTTGATTTTGGTGCCAAAACAAACTCCCATTGACGTCAATGGGGT
GGAGACTTGGAAATCCCCGTGAGTCAAACCGCTATCCACGCCCATTGATGTACTGCCAAAACCGCATCAC
CATGGTAATAGCGATGACTAATACGTAGATGTACTGCCAAGTAGGAAAGTCCCATAAGGTCATGTACTGG
GCATAATGCCAGGCGGGCCATTTACCGTCATTGACGTCAATAGGGGGCGTACTTGGCATATGATACACTT
GATGTACTGCCAAGTGGGCAGTTTACCGTAAATACTCCACCCATTGACGTCAATGGAAAGTCCCTATTGG
CGTTACTATGGGAACATACGTCATTATTGACGTCAATGGGCGGGGGTCGTTGGGCGGTCAGCCAGGCGGG
CCATTTACCGTAAGTTATGTAACGCGGAACTCCCAAGCTTATCGCAGACCCAGTCGCTAGCGTTAACGTC
GACATCGCAGACCCAGTCGCTAGCGTTAACGTCGACATCGATACCGTCGAGATCCGTTCACTAATCGAAT
GGATCTGTCTCTGTCTCTCTCTCCACCTTCTTCTTCTATTCCTTCGGGCCTGTCGGGTCCCCTCGGGGTT
GGGAGGTGGGTCTGAAACGATAATGGTGAATATCCCTGCCTAACTCTATTCACTATAGAAAGTACAGCAA
AAACTATTCTTAAACCTACCAAGCCTCCTACTATCATTATGAATAATTTTATATACCACAGCCAATTTGT
TATGTTAAACCAATTCCACAAACTTGCCCATTTATCTAATTCCAATAATTCTTGTTCATTCTTTTCTTGC
TGGTTTTGCGATTCTTCAATTAAGGAGTGTATTAAGCTTGTGTAATTGTTAATTTCTCTGTCCCACTC
Features (pLannotate 1.2.2; 33 found; start..end, strand, type, name):
    110..343     -  misc_feature   RRE: The Rev response element (RRE) of HIV-1 allows for Rev-dependent mRNA export from the nucleus to the cytoplasm.
    489..852     -  CDS            HIV-1 gag (fragment): gag protein from human immunodeficiency virus 1; gag
    836..961     -  misc_feature   HIV-1 Ψ: packaging signal of human immunodeficiency virus type 1
   1008..1188    -  LTR            5' LTR (truncated): truncated 5' long terminal repeat (LTR) from HIV-1
   1189..1415    -  promoter       RSV promoter: Rous sarcoma virus enhancer/promoter
   1443..1461    -  promoter       T3 promoter: promoter for bacteriophage T3 RNA polymerase
   1506..1522    -  protein_bind   lac operator: The lac repressor binds to the lac operator to inhibit transcription in E. coli. This inhibition can be relieved by adding lactose or isopropyl-β-D-thiogalactopyranoside (IPTG). lac repressor encoded by lacI
   1530..1560    -  promoter       lac promoter: promoter for the E. coli lac operon
   1575..1596    -  protein_bind   CAP binding site: CAP binding activates transcription in the presence of cAMP. E. coli catabolite activator protein
   1609..1701    -  CDS            lacI (fragment): lac repressor; lacI; The lac repressor binds to the lac operator to inhibit transcription in E. coli. This inhibition can be relieved by adding lactose or isopropyl-β-D-thiogalactopyranoside (IPTG).
   1884..2472    -  rep_origin     ori: high-copy-number ColE1/pMB1/pBR322/pUC origin of replication
   2643..3503    -  CDS            AmpR: β-lactamase; bla; confers resistance to ampicillin, carbenicillin, and related antibiotics
   3504..3608    -  promoter       AmpR promoter: bla
   3661..4089    -  rep_origin     f1 ori (sequence partly withheld): f1 bacteriophage origin of replication; arrow indicates direction of (+) strand synthesis
   4094..4249    -  CDS            lacZα (fragment): LacZα fragment of β-galactosidase; lacZ fragment
   4257..4275    +  promoter       T7 promoter: promoter for bacteriophage T7 RNA polymerase
   4296..4431    -  rep_origin     SV40 ori: SV40 origin of replication
   4471..4592    -  polyA_signal   SV40 poly(A) signal: SV40 polyadenylation signal
   4664..4897    -  LTR            3' LTR (ΔU3): self-inactivating 3' long terminal repeat (LTR) from HIV-1
   4899..4967    -  CDS            nef (fragment): NEF_HV1Z2 - Experimental evidence at protein level: Swiss-Prot protein existence level 1. Extracellular Nef protein targets CD4(+) T-lymphocytes for apoptosis by interacting with CXCR4 surface receptors. From Human immunodeficiency virus type 1 group M subtype D (isolate Z2/CDC-Z34) (HIV-1).
   4984..5382    -  CDS            BSD: blasticidin S deaminase; Aspergillus terreus BSD; confers resistance to blasticidin
   5401..5448    -  promoter       EM7 promoter: synthetic bacterial promoter&nbsp
   5462..5961    -  promoter       PGK promoter: mouse phosphoglycerate kinase 1 promoter
   5994..6035    -  CDS            V5 tag: epitope tag from simian virus 5
   6089..6109    +  protein_bind   attB2: mutant version of attB; core recombination site for the Gateway® BP reaction BP Clonase™
   6133..6840    -  CDS            mCherry: mCherry is a basic (constitutively fluorescent) red fluorescent protein published in 2004, derived from Discosoma sp.. It is reported to be a very rapidly-maturing monomer with low acid sensitivity.
   6847..7230    -  CDS            H2AZ2: H2AV_CHICK - Also known as H2AF. Experimental evidence at protein level: Swiss-Prot protein existence level 1. Variant histone H2A which replaces conventional H2A in a subset of nucleosomes. Nucleosomes wrap and compact DNA into chromatin, limiting DNA accessibility to the cellular machineries which require DNA as a template. Histones thereby play a central role in transcription regulation, DNA repair, DNA replication and chromosomal stability. DNA accessibility is regulated via a complex set of post- translational modifications of histones, also called histone code, and nucleosome remodeling.
   7306..8502    -  CDS            LEF1: LEF1_HUMAN - Experimental evidence at protein level: Swiss-Prot protein existence level 1. [Isoform 5]: Transcriptionally activates the fibronectin promoter, binds to and represses transcription from the E-cadherin promoter in a CTNNB1-independent manner, and is involved in reducing cellular aggregation and increasing cell migration of pancreatic cancer cells. From Homo sapiens (Human).
   8518..8559    -  CDS            V5 tag: epitope tag from simian virus 5
   8575..8599    -  protein_bind   attB1: mutant version of attB; recombination site for the Gateway® BP reaction BP Clonase™
   8716..8919    -  promoter       CMV promoter: human cytomegalovirus (CMV) immediate early promoter
   8920..9223    -  enhancer       CMV enhancer: human cytomegalovirus immediate early enhancer
   9320..9420    -  CDS            Rev (fragment): human immunodeficiency virus 1 (HIV-1) Rev protein; rev; enhances nuclear export of unspliced and incompletely spliced viral mRNAs
