[The description below was written by a language model from this plasmid's Addgene catalogue record and pLannotate feature annotations shown in this document.]
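Description:
JDW 1043 (pLenti6.2_CMV_V5_LEF1_P2A_H2A_mCherry) is a 9,687 nt lentiviral expression plasmid built by Gateway recombination into the pLenti6.2-V5-DEST backbone. It is maintained in E. coli through a high-copy ColE1/pUC-type origin and an ampicillin resistance gene (β-lactamase), and it also carries an f1 origin. The viral portion has a self-inactivating HIV-1 design: an RSV promoter fused to a truncated 5' LTR drives genomic RNA production in packaging cells, followed by the Ψ packaging signal, a gag fragment and the Rev response element for Rev-dependent nuclear export. A ΔU3 3' LTR with a downstream SV40 polyadenylation signal closes the transfer cassette.

Between the attB1 and attB2 sites left by the Gateway reaction, the CMV enhancer/promoter drives a single open reading frame. It consists of a V5 epitope tag at the N terminus of human LEF1, then, according to the catalogue, a P2A self-cleaving peptide (not annotated, but consistent with the gap between coding features), and finally a histone H2A–mCherry fusion. The annotation tool matched the histone portion to an H2A.Z-type variant. The 2A element lets LEF1 and the chromatin-bound red reporter be produced as separate proteins from one transcript, so transduced cells are marked by nuclear mCherry fluorescence. A second, backbone-derived V5 tag lies beyond attB2, downstream of mCherry; whether it is translated is not stated. A separate cassette, with the mouse PGK promoter and the bacterial EM7 promoter upstream of blasticidin S deaminase, allows blasticidin selection of transduced cells. The construct is suited to overexpressing tagged LEF1, a TCF/LEF-family transcription factor, in mammalian cells, and the associated work concerns transcriptional control of endothelial diversity.
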