Addgene plasmid #233538: JDW 1043 (pLenti6.2_CMV_V5_LEF1_P2A_H2A_mCherry)
Purpose: A CMV driven human LEF1 followed by a P2A cleavage peptide and an H2A mCherry fusion protein
Depositing lab: Joshua Wythe. Depositing organization: University of Virginia. Publication: Defining the Transcriptional and Epigenetic Basis of Organotypic Endothelial Diversity in the Developing and Adult Mouse. Cantu Gutierrez ME, Hill MC, Largoza G, Martin JF, Wythe JD. bioRxiv 2021.11.15.468651 10.1101/2021.11.15.468651.
Backbone
  Vector backbone: pLenti6.2-V5-DEST
  Vector type: Lentiviral
Growth in bacteria
  Bacterial resistance: Ampicillin, 100 μg/mL
  Growth temperature: 37°C
  Growth strain: NEB Stable
  Copy number: High Copy
Gene/Insert
  Gene/Insert name: LEF1
  Species: H. sapiens (human)
  Entrez Gene: LEF1 (a.k.a. LEF-1, TCF10, TCF1ALPHA, TCF7L3)
  Tag / fusion protein: V5 (N terminal on backbone)
  Cloning method: Gateway Cloning
Terms and licenses: Academic/Nonprofit Terms; Industry Terms: Not Available to Industry
Depositor comments: Please visit https://doi.org/10.1101/2021.11.15.468651 for bioRxiv preprint.
How to cite: JDW 1043 (pLenti6.2_CMV_V5_LEF1_P2A_H2A_mCherry) was a gift from Joshua Wythe (Addgene plasmid # 233538 ; http://n2t.net/addgene:233538 ; RRID:Addgene_233538)
